>Addgene plasmid #173977 | pGL3-noSV40-humanEC1.45_p300peak1-2_del5 | addgene full sequence | sequence record 341652 | Addgene NGS Result
CATTCCGGTACTGTTGGTAAAGCCACCATGGAAGACGCCAAAAACATAAAGAAAGGCCCGGCGCCATTCT
ATCCGCTGGAAGATGGAACCGCTGGAGAGCAACTGCATAAGGCTATGAAGAGATACGCCCTGGTTCCTGG
AACAATTGCTTTTACAGATGCACATATCGAGGTGGACATCACTTACGCTGAGTACTTCGAAATGTCCGTT
CGGTTGGCAGAAGCTATGAAACGATATGGGCTGAATACAAATCACAGAATCGTCGTATGCAGTGAAAACT
CTCTTCAATTCTTTATGCCGGTGTTGGGCGCGTTATTTATCGGAGTTGCAGTTGCGCCCGCGAACGACAT
TTATAATGAACGTGAATTGCTCAACAGTATGGGCATTTCGCAGCCTACCGTGGTGTTCGTTTCCAAAAAG
GGGTTGCAAAAAATTTTGAACGTGCAAAAAAAGCTCCCAATCATCCAAAAAATTATTATCATGGATTCTA
AAACGGATTACCAGGGATTTCAGTCGATGTACACGTTCGTCACATCTCATCTACCTCCCGGTTTTAATGA
ATACGATTTTGTGCCAGAGTCCTTCGATAGGGACAAGACAATTGCACTGATCATGAACTCCTCTGGATCT
ACTGGTCTGCCTAAAGGTGTCGCTCTGCCTCATAGAACTGCCTGCGTGAGATTCTCGCATGCCAGAGATC
CTATTTTTGGCAATCAAATCATTCCGGATACTGCGATTTTAAGTGTTGTTCCATTCCATCACGGTTTTGG
AATGTTTACTACACTCGGATATTTGATATGTGGATTTCGAGTCGTCTTAATGTATAGATTTGAAGAAGAG
CTGTTTCTGAGGAGCCTTCAGGATTACAAGATTCAAAGTGCGCTGCTGGTGCCAACCCTATTCTCCTTCT
TCGCCAAAAGCACTCTGATTGACAAATACGATTTATCTAATTTACACGAAATTGCTTCTGGTGGCGCTCC
CCTCTCTAAGGAAGTCGGGGAAGCGGTTGCCAAGAGGTTCCATCTGCCAGGTATCAGGCAAGGATATGGG
CTCACTGAGACTACATCAGCTATTCTGATTACACCCGAGGGGGATGATAAACCGGGCGCGGTCGGTAAAG
TTGTTCCATTTTTTGAAGCGAAGGTTGTGGATCTGGATACCGGGAAAACGCTGGGCGTTAATCAAAGAGG
CGAACTGTGTGTGAGAGGTCCTATGATTATGTCCGGTTATGTAAACAATCCGGAAGCGACCAACGCCTTG
ATTGACAAGGATGGATGGCTACATTCTGGAGACATAGCTTACTGGGACGAAGACGAACACTTCTTCATCG
TTGACCGCCTGAAGTCTCTGATTAAGTACAAAGGCTATCAGGTGGCTCCCGCTGAATTGGAATCCATCTT
GCTCCAACACCCCAACATCTTCGACGCAGGTGTCGCAGGTCTTCCCGACGATGACGCCGGTGAACTTCCC
GCCGCCGTTGTTGTTTTGGAGCACGGAAAGACGATGACGGAAAAAGAGATCGTGGATTACGTCGCCAGTC
AAGTAACAACCGCGAAAAAGTTGCGCGGAGGAGTTGTGTTTGTGGACGAAGTACCGAAAGGTCTTACCGG
AAAACTCGACGCAAGAAAAATCAGAGAGATCCTCATAAAGGCCAAGAAGGGCGGAAAGATCGCCGTGTAA
TTCTAGAGTCGGGGCGGCCGGCCGCTTCGAGCAGACATGATAAGATACATTGATGAGTTTGGACAAACCA
CAACTAGAATGCAGTGAAAAAAATGCTTTATTTGTGAAATTTGTGATGCTATTGCTTTATTTGTAACCAT
TATAAGCTGCAATAAACAAGTTAACAACAACAATTGCATTCATTTTATGTTTCAGGTTCAGGGGGAGGTG
TGGGAGGTTTTTTAAAGCAAGTAAAACCTCTACAAATGTGGTAAAATCGATAAGGATCTGGATCCGTCGA
CCGATGCCCTTGAGAGCCTTCAACCCAGTCAGCTCCTTCCGGTGGGCGCGGGGCATGACTATCGTCGCCG
CACTTATGACTGTCTTCTTTATCATGCAACTCGTAGGACAGGTGCCGGCAGCGCTCTTCCGCTTCCTCGC
TCACTGACTCGCTGCGCTCGGTCGTTCGGCTGCGGCGAGCGGTATCAGCTCACTCAAAGGCGGTAATACG
GTTATCCACAGAATCAGGGGATAACGCAGGAAAGAACATGTGAGCAAAAGGCCAGCAAAAGGCCAGGAAC
CGTAAAAAGGCCGCGTTGCTGGCGTTTTTCCATAGGCTCCGCCCCCCTGACGAGCATCACAAAAATCGAC
GCTCAAGTCAGAGGTGGCGAAACCCGACAGGACTATAAAGATACCAGGCGTTTCCCCCTGGAAGCTCCCT
CGTGCGCTCTCCTGTTCCGACCCTGCCGCTTACCGGATACCTGTCCGCCTTTCTCCCTTCGGGAAGCGTG
GCGCTTTCTCATAGCTCACGCTGTAGGTATCTCAGTTCGGTGTAGGTCGTTCGCTCCAAGCTGGGCTGTG
TGCACGAACCCCCCGTTCAGCCCGACCGCTGCGCCTTATCCGGTAACTATCGTCTTGAGTCCAACCCGGT
AAGACACGACTTATCGCCACTGGCAGCAGCCACTGGTAACAGGATTAGCAGAGCGAGGTATGTAGGCGGT
GCTACAGAGTTCTTGAAGTGGTGGCCTAACTACGGCTACACTAGAAGAACAGTATTTGGTATCTGCGCTC
TGCTGAAGCCAGTTACCTTCGGAAAAAGAGTTGGTAGCTCTTGATCCGGCAAACAAACCACCGCTGGTAG
CGGTGGTTTTTTTGTTTGCAAGCAGCAGATTACGCGCAGAAAAAAAGGATCTCAAGAAGATCCTTTGATC
TTTTCTACGGGGTCTGACGCTCAGTGGAACGAAAACTCACGTTAAGGGATTTTGGTCATGAGATTATCAA
AAAGGATCTTCACCTAGATCCTTTTAAATTAAAAATGAAGTTTTAAATCAATCTAAAGTATATATGAGTA
AACTTGGTCTGACAGTTACCAATGCTTAATCAGTGAGGCACCTATCTCAGCGATCTGTCTATTTCGTTCA
TCCATAGTTGCCTGACTCCCCGTCGTGTAGATAACTACGATACGGGAGGGCTTACCATCTGGCCCCAGTG
CTGCAATGATACCGCGAGACCCACGCTCACCGGCTCCAGATTTATCAGCAATAAACCAGCCAGCCGGAAG
GGCCGAGCGCAGAAGTGGTCCTGCAACTTTATCCGCCTCCATCCAGTCTATTAATTGTTGCCGGGAAGCT
AGAGTAAGTAGTTCGCCAGTTAATAGTTTGCGCAACGTTGTTGCCATTGCTACAGGCATCGTGGTGTCAC
GCTCGTCGTTTGGTATGGCTTCATTCAGCTCCGGTTCCCAACGATCAAGGCGAGTTACATGATCCCCCAT
GTTGTGCAAAAAAGCGGTTAGCTCCTTCGGTCCTCCGATCGTTGTCAGAAGTAAGTTGGCCGCAGTGTTA
TCACTCATGGTTATGGCAGCACTGCATAATTCTCTTACTGTCATGCCATCCGTAAGATGCTTTTCTGTGA
CTGGTGAGTACTCAACCAAGTCATTCTGAGAATAGTGTATGCGGCGACCGAGTTGCTCTTGCCCGGCGTC
AATACGGGATAATACCGCGCCACATAGCAGAACTTTAAAAGTGCTCATCATTGGAAAACGTTCTTCGGGG
CGAAAACTCTCAAGGATCTTACCGCTGTTGAGATCCAGTTCGATGTAACCCACTCGTGCACCCAACTGAT
CTTCAGCATCTTTTACTTTCACCAGCGTTTCTGGGTGAGCAAAAACAGGAAGGCAAAATGCCGCAAAAAA
GGGAATAAGGGCGACACGGAAATGTTGAATACTCATACTCTTCCTTTTTCAATATTATTGAAGCATTTAT
CAGGGTTATTGTCTCATGAGCGGATACATATTTGAATGTATTTAGAAAAATAAACAAATAGGGGTTCCGC
GCACATTTCCCCGAAAAGTGCCACCTG
[124 nt withheld, positions 4018-4141]
C
[91 nt withheld, positions 4143-4233]
A
[49 nt withheld, positions 4235-4283]
CCTTTGACGTTGGAGTCCACGTTCTTT
[37 nt withheld, positions 4311-4347]
ACCCTATCTCGGTCTATTCTTTTGATTTATAAGGGATTTTGCCGATTTCGGCCTATTGGTTAAAAAATGA
GCTGATTTAACAAAAATTTAACGCGAATTTTAACAAAATATTAACGCTTACAATTTGCCATTCGCCATTC
AGGCTGCGCAACTGTTGGGAAGGGCGATCGGTGCGGGCCTCTTCGCTATTACGCCAGCCCAAGCTACCAT
GATAAGTAAGTAATATTAAGGTACGGGAGGTACTTGGAGCGGCCGCAATAAAATATCTTTATTTTCATTA
CATCTGTGTGTTGGTTTTTTGTGTGAATCGATAGTACTAACATACGCTCTCCATCAAAACAAAACGAAAC
AAAACAAACTAGCAAAATAGGCTGTCCCCAGTGCAAGTGCAGGTGCCAGAACATTTCTCTATCGATAGGT
ACCGAGCTCTTATTTAAGCAGCTGAATTTGAGGTAATTAGTTACAGCTGCAATAGGTAAATTGACATTAA
ATAATATACTTGACGTTAGGCTTCTTTACTGTAACTCACTTCTGGATGGCATGTTGTTGTCTGTTTTTAC
CTTTCTCCTTCCCCCCCCCCCAGTTGATCTATTAGGAAATAGAGAACTATCTTCATTTCTGCTCCTTCTT
CCAGGCTTGAATCTACACAACAGGCCACTCCCCAAAATTCCTCTGCTTAATTTAGAGAGCAGGTTTCAGG
GATTCACCTGGGAACAACAGCAGCAGGCACCTGACTCATATTCCTGGCGGAGAGGAAGGGAGGCCATGTA
GCTGCTCTTCCGTGGACGCGGATGCTTCCTGCCTCATAGCCGGGTCGCCTCCGCGCTAACCCCGTTGAAC
CTTGCAACCAGCCCCTCTAGAGTGTGGAAGAAAGGAGCATCGACCCAGCCTCAGGTTTCACTTCTGTTCT
AGTTTATCTATCTAACTTAGACCACATGTCTGTGCTTTCAGAAAATTTTCCCATTTTTGAATCACTAACA
GTACCCTTTATTACGCGTTCCTTTTGCTCTACCCATCCCCATGTGCCTCTACTTGTCAAGTATTGGGAGA
TTATATAGGTTTCTTGTGTTTGTTGTGGTGATCAAAGTTTCTTGGGGCAGCGCCCTCATTATCTGTCAGG
CCTGGCTTCTATGATTGAGAACAGGTGCAGCCAAGCCTTTGCTCTCCCTACCACTTCTGTCTGTCAAATA
GAAAGCAGGAGGGAGCTTTTCTGTGGGATCTTTCCTTTCCTCTCAATTCTCTTTGCTGGAGAGCTCTCCA
GGATATTGGCAAGGATCTGAATTTGTGGCGCTAGCAGAGAAGCCCGAGTGAGTAACCAACTGTCCCCAAT
TGTATTAGCCTTTTAAATAAAGGATTCCCAGCAAACATTCAGAAGAAACCATATGCCTTCCAGGGATAGG
CAGCTGGAAGAGAGGGAAGAGATTAATACAGAAAAAAGCTATAGGCCATCCCGATCCTATTCTTCAGTTC
CTTTATTGGAGGCATTAAGTTTTATTTTATTAACTTCTTTCTTGCCCTTCAAAAGTTGAGGGTGCTCACT
CCAGGGCTTGTGGATATCTGCCCCAGAGAACCTCAGTGCAAAGGTTTGAAATCACAGCTGGCTGTGATTA
GAAGGATTGGGAGAGATCAGTGCTTGATTAACTTTCAGCTGCTATTGGTTTGCCTCAGTTCCTGCAGGAG
AATTAATCTGTAGGTTCGAGTAAATTTTGGATCTTAATGGATACCAGATACATTGAGCCCACCCAGACCA
CCAAGATTTTGCAATCCTTTTCCTCACATTTAAATGGTACAAATGAATTCATTCCTCCTTACTCAGTGAA
CAGAATAACTCTACCTCAAGGTTTTTCTCATATAGCATTCACTTGATTTTGCCTTCTTTTCCAAGAAAGT
ATAGATTCGTTGGGGCAAGGAGATCTGCGATCTGCATCTCAATTAGTCAGCAACCATAGTCCCGCCCCTA
ACTCCGCCCATCCCGCCCCTAACTCCGCCCAGTTCCGCCCATTCTCCGCCCCATCGCTGACTAATTTTTT
TTATTTATGCAGAGGCCGAGGCCGCCTCGGCCTCTGAGCTATTCCAGAAGTAGTGAGGAGGCTTTTTTGG
AGGCCTAGGCTTTTGCAAAAAGCTTGG
Features (pLannotate 1.2.2; 12 found; start..end, strand, type, name):
     28..1680    +  CDS            luciferase: firefly luciferase; luc+; enhanced luc+ version of the luciferase gene
   1721..1842    -  polyA_signal   SV40 poly(A) signal: SV40 polyadenylation signal
   1865..1933    -  CDS            large T antigen (fragment): large T antigen from SV40 (simian virus 40)
   1955..2087    +  CDS            TcR (fragment): tetracycline efflux protein; tet; confers resistance to tetracycline
   2267..2855    -  rep_origin     ori: high-copy-number ColE1/pMB1/pBR322/pUC origin of replication
   3026..3886    -  CDS            AmpR: β-lactamase; bla; confers resistance to ampicillin, carbenicillin, and related antibiotics
   3887..3991    -  promoter       AmpR promoter: bla
   4018..4446    +  rep_origin     f1 ori (sequence partly withheld): f1 bacteriophage origin of replication; arrow indicates direction of (+) strand synthesis
   4478..4545    -  CDS            lacZα (fragment): LacZα fragment of β-galactosidase; lacZ fragment
   4604..4652    +  polyA_signal   poly(A) signal: synthetic polyadenylation signal
   4666..4757    +  misc_feature   pause site: RNA polymerase II transcriptional pause signal from the human α2 globin gene
   6270..6466    +  promoter       SV40 promoter: SV40 early promoter
