[The description below was written by a language model from this plasmid's Addgene catalogue record and pLannotate feature annotations shown in this document.]
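Description:
pGL3-noSV40-humanEC1.45_p300peak1-2_del5 is a firefly luciferase enhancer reporter plasmid built on the pGL3-Promoter backbone and intended for transient reporter assays in transfected cells. It is maintained in E. coli as a high-copy plasmid through a ColE1/pUC-type origin and selected with ampicillin via the β-lactamase gene and its native promoter. An f1 bacteriophage origin is also present. The short annotated fragments of lacZα, a tetracycline resistance gene and SV40 large T antigen are backbone remnants rather than functional genes.

The reporter unit consists of the SV40 early promoter placed immediately upstream of the luc+ firefly luciferase coding sequence, which is terminated by the SV40 polyadenylation signal. Upstream of the test region, a synthetic poly(A) signal and the human α2-globin RNA polymerase II pause site block read-through transcription from the backbone, reducing background signal. The unannotated stretch between the pause site and the SV40 promoter is about the right size for the 1458 bp human insert. That insert comprises p300 peak 1 and peak 2 from the SOX9 enhancer cluster EC1.45, carrying tiled deletion number 5. The record does not define the boundaries of this deletion or the cloning sites used. The "noSV40" in the name is also unexplained, and both the catalogue fields and the feature table show an SV40 promoter present.

As one member of a tiled deletion series, the construct would be compared with the intact enhancer to test whether the deleted segment is needed for enhancer activity. The associated publication concerns long-range enhancers in human neural crest and a craniofacial disorder.
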