Addgene plasmid #173977: pGL3-noSV40-humanEC1.45_p300peak1-2_del5
Purpose: Firefly luciferase enhancer reporter plasmid.
Depositing lab: Joanna Wysocka. Depositing organization: Stanford University. Publication: Loss of Extreme Long-Range Enhancers in Human Neural Crest Drives a Craniofacial Disorder. Long HK, Osterwalder M, Welsh IC, Hansen K, Davies JOJ, Liu YE, Koska M, Adams AT, Aho R, Arora N, Ikeda K, Williams RM, Sauka-Spengler T, Porteus MH, Mohun T, Dickel DE, Swigut T, Hughes JR, Higgs DR, Visel A, Selleri L, Wysocka J. Cell Stem Cell. 2020 Nov 5;27(5):765-783.e14. doi: 10.1016/j.stem.2020.09.001. Epub 2020 Sep 28. PubMed 32991838.
Backbone
  Vector backbone: pGL3-Promoter, GenBank: U47298.2
  Backbone manufacturer: Promega
  Backbone size w/o insert (bp): 5016
  Vector type: Luciferase
Growth in bacteria
  Bacterial resistance: Ampicillin, 100 μg/mL
  Growth temperature: 37°C
  Growth strain: DH5alpha
  Copy number: High Copy
Gene/Insert
  Gene/Insert name: p300 peak 1 and peak 2 from SOX9 enhancer cluster EC1.45 with tiled deletion #5
  Species: H. sapiens (human)
  Insert size (bp): 1458
  Mutation: Tiled deletion #5
  Promoter: SV40 promoter
  Cloning method: Restriction Enzyme; 5′ cloning site unknown (unknown if destroyed)
  Sequencing primers: 5′ CGCTCTCCATCAAAACAAAACG; 3′ GAGTTAGGGGCGGGATGG
Terms and licenses: Academic/Nonprofit Terms; Industry Terms: Not Available to Industry
How to cite: pGL3-noSV40-humanEC1.45_p300peak1-2_del5 was a gift from Joanna Wysocka (Addgene plasmid # 173977 ; http://n2t.net/addgene:173977 ; RRID:Addgene_173977)
